>Addgene plasmid #26598 | pZS2-123 | depositor full sequence | sequence record 12603 | Author sequence
GCGGCCGCAAAAGGAAAAGATCCGGCAAACAAACCACCGTTGGTAGCGGTGGTTTTTTTGTTTGGATCGA
CAATCTTCGTAAGCGTCATCAATAAGCGTAAAAAAACCGGGCAATGCCCGGTTTTTTAATGAGAAATTTT
ACCTGTCGTAGCCGCCACCATCCGGCAAAGAAGCATACAAGGCTTTTGGCTTATAGCTACGTAGCGCATT
GCGTCGCAGCACAATCCCGGCACCGATCAAGTCTTCGCGATGATTATTATTATTTATACAGCTCATCCAT
GCCATGCGTGATGCCAGCAGCCGTTACAAATTCCAGCAGCACCATGTGATCGCGCTTCTCATTAGGATCT
TTGCTCAGCTTAGATTGAGTGCTCAGATAGTGATTGTCCGGCAGCAGAACAGGACCGTCGCCAATCGGGG
TATTTTGTTGATAATGGTCAGCCAGTTGCACAGAGCCGTCCTCGATATTATGGCGAATTTTAAAATGCGC
CTTAATACCATTCTTTTGTTTATCGGCGGTGATATACACATTATCGCTAATCGCATTATATTCCAGTTTA
TGGCCCAGGATATTACCATCTTCCTTAAAATCGATGCCCTTCAGCTCAATACGATTCACCAGAGTGTCGC
CTTCAAACTTCACCTCTGCGCGAGTCTTGTAATTACCATCATCTTTAAAGAAAATGGTGCGCTCCTGAAC
GTAACCCTCTGGCATGGCGCTCTTAAAAAAATCGTGCTGCTTCATGTGGTCTGGATAGCGAGCGAAGCAT
TGAACACCCCAGGTCAGGGTGGTAACCAGGGTAGGCCAAGGCACCGGCAGCTTACCCGTCGTACAAATGA
ACTTCAGGGTCAGCTTACCGTAGGTTGCGTCGCCTTCACCCTCGCCGCTAACGCTGAACTTATGACCGTT
GACATCACCGTCCAGTTCGACCAGGATAGGAACCACACCAGTAAACAGCTCCTCGCCCTTGCTCATTTTT
TTTTCCTCCTTATTTTCTCCAGGAAGATCTTCGGTCAGTGCGTCCTGCTGATGTGCTCAGTATCTCTATC
ACTGATAGGGATGTCAATCTCTATCACTGATAGGGAGTCGACAAAAATAATGAGAATCAATAGAACTTCC
GAGAAGTTCAGCCGCTAATAATCGCCCTGCTCCATTGTGCGCCGCAATAAAAGTACCGGCATTACGGGTG
CATTGGCGCGCCAAATGCGGCCATCTGTGGGCAACCTGTGCGGTAAGACCCAAACTTAGTGTAATAGGTA
TCCTATGATTATTTTTTCATTTGATGCCAAAAAGACAATGAACCCCCGCTCGAGCGGTCGAGAATTGTGA
GCGGATAACAATTGACATTGTGAGCGGATAACAAGATACTGAGCACATCAGCAGGACGCACTGACCGCGG
GATCCCGGTGCAGAAAATAAGGAGGAAAAAAAAATGAGCAAAGGTGAAGAACTGTTCACCGGCGTTGTGC
CAATTCTGGTTGAGCTGGATGGTGACGTGAATGGCCACAAATTTTCCGTGTCTGGTGAAGGCGAGGGTGA
TGCTACTTATGGCAAACTGACTCTGAAACTGATCTGTACCACCGGCAAACTGCCTGTTCCGTGGCCAACT
CTGGTCACTACTCTGGGTTACGGCCTGATGTGTTTTGCGCGTTACCCGGATCACATGAAACAGCATGACT
TCTTCAAATCTGCCATGCCGGAAGGCTATGTCCAAGAACGTACGATCTTTTTCAAGGACGACGGCAACTA
TAAAACCCGTGCCGAAGTTAAATTCGAGGGTGACACCCTGGTTAACCGCATCGAACTGAAAGGCATTGAC
TTCAAAGAGGACGGCAACATTCTGGGTCACAAGCTGGAATACAACTACAACTCCCACAACGTTTACATTA
CTGCTGACAAGCAGAAAAACGGCATCAAAGCAAACTTCAAGATCCGTCACAACATTGAAGATGGTGGCGT
ACAGCTGGCAGATCACTACCAGCAGAACACTCCAATCGGTGATGGCCCAGTACTGCTGCCAGATAACCAT
TACCTGTCCTACCAGAGCAAACTGTCTAAAGACCCGAACGAAAAACGTGACCACATGGTACTGCTGGAAT
TTGTTACCGCGGCAGGCATTACCCACGGTATGGACGAACTGTATAAATAATGCAGGTCGTCTCGGATCGA
GAAGGACACGGTTAATACTAGGCCTGCTGGCTGGTAATCGCCAGCAGGCCTTTTTATTTGGGGGAGAGGG
AAGTCATGAAAAAACTAACCTTTGAAATTCGATCTCCACCACATCAGCTCTGAAGCAACGTAAAAAAACC
CGCCCCGGCGGGTTTTTTTATACCCGTAGTATCCCCACTTATCTACAATAGCTGTCCTTAATTAAGGTTG
AATAAATAAAAACAGCCGTTGCCAGAAAGAGGCACGGCTGTTTTTATTTTCTAGTGAGACCGGGAGCAGT
TAAACGCAGAAAGGCCCACCCGAAGGTGAGCCAGTGTGACTCTAGTAGAGAGCGTTCACCGACAAACAAC
AGATAAAACGAAAGGCCCAGTCTTTCGACTGAGCCTTTCGTTTTATTTGATGCCTGGTTATTATTATTTG
TACAGCTCATCCATGCCACCGGTAGAATGACGACCCTCCGCGCGCTCATATTGCTCTACGATCGTATAAT
CTTCATTATGAGAGGTGATGTCCAGTTTAATATTCACATTGTACGCGCCAGGCAGCTGCACAGGTTTCTT
GGCTTTGTACGTGGTTTTCACTTCAGCGTCATAATGGCCGCCATCTTTCAGTTTCAGGCGCTGTTTAATT
TCGCCTTTCAGCGCACCATCTTCCGGATACATGCGTTCGCTAGACGCCTCCCAACCCATCGTCTTTTTCT
GCATCACCGGGCCATCAGATGGAAAATTAGTACCACGCAGTTTAACTTTATAGATGAACTCGCCATCCTG
CAGGGAGGAGTCCTGAGTGACGGTCACGACACCACCATCTTCAAAATTCATTACGCGTTCCCACTTGAAA
CCTTCCGGAAAAGACAGCTTCAGATAGTCCGGGATATCCGCTGGGTGTTTAACATACGCTTTAGAACCGT
ACATAAATTGCGGGCTCAGGATGTCCCACGCAAAAGGCAGCGGGCCGCCTTTAGTCACTTTCAGTTTGGC
GGTCTGGGTGCCTTCATACGGACGGCCCTCGCCTTCGCCTTCGATCTCGAACTCGTGACCGTTAACAGAA
CCCTCCATGTGAACTTTGAAGCGCATGAACTCTTTAATGATAGCCATGTTATCCTCCTCGCCCTTGGAAA
CCATGGCAGGTGCTCCTTCTTAAAGTTAAACAAAATTATTTCTAGATTTTCTCAAGCCTAGGTCTGTGTG
AAATTGTTATCCGCTCACAATTGAATCTATCATAATTGTGAGCGCTCACAATTGTAAAGGTTAGATCCGC
TAATCTTATGGATAAAAATGCTATGTTCCCCCCGGGGGGATATCAACAGGAGTCCAAGCGACCGGTGGTT
GCATGTCTAGCTAGCTAGAACAGGACTAGCTAATGGTTTCTTAGACGTCGGAATTGCCAGCTGGGGCGCC
CTCTGGTAAGGTTGGGAAGCCCTGCAAAGTAAACTGGATGGCTTTCTTGCCGCCAAGGATCTGATGGCGC
AGGGGATCAAGATCTGATCAAGAGACAGGATGAGGATCGTTTCGCATGATTGAACAAGATGGATTGCACG
CAGGTTCTCCGGCCGCTTGGGTGGAGAGGCTATTCGGCTATGACTGGGCACAACAGACAATCGGCTGCTC
TGATGCCGCCGTGTTCCGGCTGTCAGCGCAGGGGCGCCCGGTTCTTTTTGTCAAGACCGACCTGTCCGGT
GCCCTGAATGAACTGCAGGACGAGGCAGCGCGGCTATCGTGGCTGGCCACGACGGGCGTTCCTTGCGCAG
CTGTGCTCGACGTTGTCACTGAAGCGGGAAGGGACTGGCTGCTATTGGGCGAAGTGCCGGGGCAGGATCT
CCTGTCATCTCACCTTGCTCCTGCCGAGAAAGTATCCATCATGGCTGATGCAATGCGGCGGCTGCATACG
CTTGATCCGGCTACCTGCCCATTCGACCACCAAGCGAAACATCGCATCGAGCGAGCACGTACTCGGATGG
AAGCCGGTCTTGTCGATCAGGATGATCTGGACGAAGAGCATCAGGGGCTCGCGCCAGCCGAACTGTTCGC
CAGGCTCAAGGCGCGCATGCCCGACGGCGAGGATCTCGTCGTGACCCATGGCGATGCCTGCTTGCCGAAT
ATCATGGTGGAAAATGGCCGCTTTTCTGGATTCATCGACTGTGGCCGGCTGGGTGTGGCGGACCGCTATC
AGGACATAGCGTTGGCTACCCGTGATATTGCTGAAGAGCTTGGCGGCGAATGGGCTGACCGCTTCCTCGT
GCTTTACGGTATCGCCGCTCCCGATTCGCAGCGCATCGCCTTCTATCGCCTTCTTGACGAGTTCTTCTGA
GCGGGACTCTGGGGTTCGAGAGCTCGCTTGGACTCCTGTTGATAGATCCAGTAATGACCTCAGAACTCCA
TCTGGATTTGTTCAGAACGCTCGGTTGCCGCCGGGCGTTTTTTATTGGTGAGAATCCAAGCACTAGGGAC
AGTAAGACGGGTAAGCCTGTTGATGATACCGCTGCCTTACTGGGTGCATTAGCCAGTCTGAATGACCTGT
CACGGGATAATCCGAAGTGGTCAGACTGGAAAATCAGAGGGCAGGAACTGCTGAACAGCAAAAAGTCAGA
TAGCACCACATAGCAGACCCGCCATAAAACGCCCTGAGAAGCCCGTGACGGGCTTTTCTTGTATTATGGG
TAGTTTCCTTGCATGAATCCATAAAAGGCGCCTGTAGTGCCATTTACCCCCATTCACTGCCAGAGCCGTG
AGCGCAGCGAACTGAATGTCACGAAAAAGACAGCGACTCAGGTGCCTGATGGTCGGAGACAAAAGGAATA
TTCAGCGATTTGCCCGAGCTTGCGAGGGTGCTACTTAAGCCTTTAGGGTTTTAAGGTCTGTTTTGTAGAG
GAGCAAACAGCGTTTGCGACATCCTTTTGTAATACTGCGGAACTGACTAAAGTAGTGAGTTATACACAGG
GCTGGGATCTATTCTTTTTATCTTTTTTTATTCTTTCTTTATTCTATAAATTATAACCACTTGAATATAA
ACAAAAAAAACACACAAAGGTCTAGCGGAATTTACAGAGGGTCTAGCAGAATTTACAAGTTTTCCAGCAA
AGGTCTAGCAGAATTTACAGATACCCACAACTCAAAGGAAAAGGACTAGTAATTATCATTGACTAGCCCA
TCTCAATTGGTATAGTGATTAAAATCACCTAGACCAATTGAGATGTATGTCTGAATTAGTTGTTTTCAAA
GCAAATGAACTAGCGATTAGTCGCTATGACTTAACGGAGCATGAAACCAAGCTAATTTTATGCTGTGTGG
CACTACTCAACCCCACGATTGAAAACCCTACAAGGAAAGAACGGACGGTATCGTTCACTTATAACCAATA
CGCTCAGATGATGAACATCAGTAGGGAAAATGCTTATGGTGTATTAGCTAAAGCAACCAGAGAGCTGATG
ACGAGAACTGTGGAAATCAGGAATCCTTTGGTTAAAGGCTTTGAGATTTTCCAGTGGACAAACTATGCCA
AGTTCTCAAGCGAAAAATTAGAATTAGTTTTTAGTGAAGAGATATTGCCTTATCTTTTCCAGTTAAAAAA
ATTCATAAAATATAATCTGGAACATGTTAAGTCTTTTGAAAACAAATACTCTATGAGGATTTATGAGTGG
TTATTAAAAGAACTAACACAAAAGAAAACTCACAAGGCAAATATAGAGATTAGCCTTGATGAATTTAAGT
TCATGTTAATGCTTGAAAATAACTACCATGAGTTTAAAAGGCTTAACCAATGGGTTTTGAAACCAATAAG
TAAAGATTTAAACACTTACAGCAATATGAAATTGGTGGTTGATAAGCGAGGCCGCCCGACTGATACGTTG
ATTTTCCAAGTTGAACTAGATAGACAAATGGATCTCGTAACCGAACTTGAGAACAACCAGATAAAAATGA
ATGGTGACAAAATACCAACAACCATTACATCAGATTCCTACCTACGTAACGGACTAAGAAAAACACTACA
CGATGCTTTAACTGCAAAAATTCAGCTCACCAGTTTTGAGGCAAAATTTTTGAGTGACATGCAAAGTAAG
CATGATCTCAATGGTTCGTTCTCATGGCTCACGCAAAAACAACGAACCACACTAGAGAACATACTGGCTA
AATACGGAAGGATCTGAGGTTCTTATGGCTCTTGTATCTATCAGTGAAGCATCAAGACTAACAAACAAAA
GTAGAACAACTGTTCACCGTTAGATATCAAAGGGAAAACTGTCCATATGCACAGATGAAAACGGTGTAAA
AAAGATAGATACATCAGAGCTTTTACGAGTTTTTGGTGCATTTAAAGCTGTTCACCATGAACAGATCGAC
AATGTAACAGATGAACAGCATGTAACACCTAATAGAACAGGTGAAACCAGTAAAACAAAGCAACTAGAAC
ATGAAATTGAACACCTGAGACAACTTGTTACAGCTCAACAGTCACACATAGACAGCCTGAAACAGGCGAT
GCTGCTTATCGAATCAAAGCTGCCGACAACACGGGAGCCAGTGACGCCTCCCGTGGGGAAAAAATCATGG
CAATTCTGGAAGAAATAGCGCTTTCAGCCGGCAAACCTGAAGCCGGATCTGCGATTCTGATAACAAACTA
GCAACACCAGAACAGC
Features (pLannotate 1.2.2; 19 found; start..end, strand, type, name):
     19..64      -  rep_origin     ori (fragment): high-copy-number ColE1/pMB1/pBR322/pUC origin of replication
    263..973     -  CDS            mCerulean: mCerulean is a basic (constitutively fluorescent) cyan fluorescent protein published in 2005, derived from Aequorea victoria. It is reported to be a very rapidly-maturing monomer.
   1013..1086    -  promoter       PLtetO-1 promoter: modified phage lambda PL promoter with tet operator sites (Lutz and Bujard, 1997)
   1325..1341    +  protein_bind   lac operator: The lac repressor binds to the lac operator to inhibit transcription in E. coli. This inhibition can be relieved by adding lactose or isopropyl-β-D-thiogalactopyranoside (IPTG). lac repressor encoded by lacI
   1348..1364    +  protein_bind   lac operator: The lac repressor binds to the lac operator to inhibit transcription in E. coli. This inhibition can be relieved by adding lactose or isopropyl-β-D-thiogalactopyranoside (IPTG). lac repressor encoded by lacI
   1364..1396    +  promoter       PLtetO-1 promoter (fragment): modified phage lambda PL promoter with tet operator sites (Lutz and Bujard, 1997)
   1437..2147    +  CDS            mVenus-Q69M: mVenus-Q69M is a basic (constitutively fluorescent) yellow fluorescent protein published in 2010, derived from Aequorea victoria. It is reported to be a very rapidly-maturing monomer.
   2455..2482    -  terminator     T7Te terminator: phage T7 early transcription terminator
   2498..2569    -  terminator     rrnB T1 terminator: transcription terminator T1 from the E. coli rrnB gene
   2587..3294    -  CDS            mCherry: mCherry is a basic (constitutively fluorescent) red fluorescent protein published in 2004, derived from Discosoma sp.. It is reported to be a very rapidly-maturing monomer with low acid sensitivity.
   3303..3323    -  RBS            RBS: efficient ribosome binding site from bacteriophage T7 gene 10 (Olins and Rangwala, 1989)
   3364..3380    -  protein_bind   lac operator: The lac repressor binds to the lac operator to inhibit transcription in E. coli. This inhibition can be relieved by adding lactose or isopropyl-β-D-thiogalactopyranoside (IPTG). lac repressor encoded by lacI
   3394..3413    +  protein_bind   lac operator (symmetric): The lac repressor binds to the lac operator to inhibit transcription in E. coli. This inhibition can be relieved by adding lactose or isopropyl-β-D-thiogalactopyranoside (IPTG). The symmetric lac operator was optimized for tight binding of lac repressor. lac repressor encoded by lacI
   3424..3455    -  promoter       araBAD promoter (fragment): araBAD; promoter of the L-arabinose operon of E. coli; the araC regulatory gene is transcribed in the opposite direction (Guzman et al., 1995)
   3493..3654    +  CDS            tnpA (fragment): TN5P_ECOLX - Also known as tnp. Experimental evidence at protein level: Swiss-Prot protein existence level 1. Mediates transposition of transposon Tn5 by a 'cut and paste' mechanism. First, the monomeric transposase binds the 19 bp inverted DNA repeats flanking the transposon. Then, dimerization of the DNA- bound transposase creates a synaptic DNA complex. After nicking of the first DNA strand, excision of the transposon proceeds through a series of intermediates. The transposase then mediates the insertion of the transposon at a new site by strand transfer. The activity of the wild- type tran
   3686..4477    +  CDS            neo: KKA2_KLEPN - Also known as kan, nptII. Experimental evidence at protein level: Swiss-Prot protein existence level 1. Resistance to kanamycin, neomycin, paromomycin, ribostamycin, butirosin and gentamicin B. From Klebsiella pneumoniae.
   4511..4605    +  terminator     lambda t0 terminator: transcription terminator from phage lambda
   5097..5319    +  rep_origin     pSC101 ori: low-copy replication origin that requires the Rep101 protein
   5367..6317    +  CDS            Rep101: RepA protein needed for replication with the pSC101 origin; rep101
