[The description below was written by a language model from this plasmid's Addgene catalogue record and pLannotate feature annotations shown in this document.]
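Description:
pZS2-123 is a low-copy bacterial expression plasmid of about 6.8 kb, built on the pZS2 backbone for use in E. coli. It replicates from the pSC101 origin together with the Rep101 (RepA) protein encoded on the plasmid, which accounts for the low copy number. Selection is by kanamycin through the Tn5-derived neo (nptII) gene, followed by the lambda t0 terminator. The feature table also picks up a very short ColE1-type origin fragment and a partial Tn5 transposase reading frame upstream of neo. Both are probably cloning remnants rather than functional elements.

The roughly 3.5 kb synthetic insert, cloned between NotI and NheI and partly derived from commercially synthesised DNA, is a three-colour reporter scaffold carrying independent cyan, yellow and red fluorescent protein genes. mCerulean sits downstream of a PLtetO-1 promoter, a lambda PL derivative bearing tet operators and therefore repressible by TetR. A Venus-type yellow protein (annotated mVenus-Q69M) is read in the opposite direction from a lambda PL-like promoter carrying two lac operators, which suggests LacI/IPTG control. mCherry, preceded by the T7 gene 10 ribosome binding site, is driven from a region that combines an araBAD promoter fragment with lac operators, consistent with a hybrid lac/arabinose-responsive promoter, and it is terminated by rrnB T1 and T7Te. The record does not give the formal names of the second and third promoters, and no repressor genes are annotated, so regulators would have to be supplied by the host strain. Per the associated publication title, the scaffold is used for simultaneously monitoring genetic regulation and expression noise from three promoters in single cells.
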