Addgene plasmid #26598: pZS2-123
Depositing lab: Michael Elowitz. Depositing organization: California Institute of Technology. Publication: A synthetic three-color scaffold for monitoring genetic regulation and noise. Cox RS 3rd, Dunlop MJ, Elowitz MB. J Biol Eng. 2010 Jul 21;4:10. doi: 10.1186/1754-1611-4-10. PubMed 20646328.
Backbone
  Vector backbone: pZS2
  Backbone size w/o insert (bp): 3288
  Vector type: Bacterial Expression
Growth in bacteria
  Bacterial resistance: Kanamycin, 50 μg/mL
  Growth temperature: 37°C
  Growth strain: DH5alpha
  Copy number: Low Copy
Gene/Insert
  Gene/Insert name: Synthetic (alt name: CFP, YFP, RFP)
  Species: Multiple synthetic genes
  Insert size (bp): 3518
  Mutation: N/A
  Cloning method: Restriction Enzyme; 5′ cloning site NotI (not destroyed); 3′ cloning site NheI (not destroyed)
  Sequencing primers: 5′ see text
Resource information
  A portion of this plasmid was derived from a plasmid made by: DNA2.0 (Menlo Park, CA)
Terms and licenses: Academic/Nonprofit Terms; Industry Terms: Not Available to Industry
How to cite: pZS2-123 was a gift from Michael Elowitz (Addgene plasmid # 26598 ; http://n2t.net/addgene:26598 ; RRID:Addgene_26598)
