>Addgene plasmid #26598 | pZS2-123 | addgene partial sequence | sequence record 33347 | 26598 with synYFP-F (5' ggcaaactgactctgaaactga 3')
ACTCTGGTCACTACTCTGGGTTACGGCCTGATGTGTTTTGCGCGTTACCCGGATCACATGAAACAGCATG
ACTTCTTCAAATCTGCCATGCCGGAAGGCTATGTCCAAGAACGTACGATCTTTTTCAAGGACGACGGCAA
CTATAAAACCCGTGCCGAAGTTAAATTCGAGGGTGACACCCTGGTTAACCGCATCGAACTGAAAGGCATT
GACTTCAAAGAGGACGGCAACATTCTGGGTCACAAGCTGGAATACAACTACNACTCCCACAACGTTTACA
TTACTGCTGACAAGCAGAAAAACGGCATCAAAGCAAACTTCAAGATCCGTCACAACATTGAAGATGGTGG
CGTACAGCTGGCAGATCACTACCAGCAGAACACTCCAATCGGTGATGGCCCAGTACTGCTGCCAGATAAC
CATTACCTGTCCTACCAGAGCAAACTGTCTAAAGACCCGAACGAAAAACGTGACCACATGGTACTGCTGG
