>Addgene plasmid #26598 | pZS2-123 | addgene partial sequence | sequence record 33348 | 26598 with synCFP-F (5' tcagccagttgcacagag 3')
TGGGATTAATGCGCCTTAATACCATTCTTTTGTTTATCGGCGGTGATATACACATTATCGCTAATCGCAT
TATATTCCAGTTTATGGCCCAGGATATTACCATCTTCCTTAAAATCGATGCCCTTCAGCTCAATACGATT
CACCAGAGTGTCGCCTTCAAACTTCACCTCTGCGCGAGTCTTGTAATTACCATCATCTTTAAAGAAAATG
GTGCGCTCCTGAACGTAACCCTCTGGCATGGCGCTCTTAAAAAAATCGTGCTGCTTCATGTGGTCTGGAT
AGCGAGCGAAGCATTGAACACCCCAGGTCAGGGTGGTAACCAGGGTAGGCCAAGGCACCGGCAGCTTACC
CGTCGTACAAATGAACTTCAGGGTCAGCTTACCGTAGGTTGCGTCGCCTTCACCCTCGCCGCTAACGCTG
AACTTATGACCGTTGACATCACCGTCCAGTTCGACCAGGATAGGAACCACACCAGTAAACAGCTCCTCGC
CCTTGCTCATTTTTTTTTCCTCCTTATTTTCTCCAGGAAGATCTTCGGTCAGTG
