>Addgene plasmid #26598 | pZS2-123 | addgene partial sequence | sequence record 33349 | 26598 with Neo-R
TCTTGTTCAATCATGCGAAACGATCCTCATCCTGTCTCTTGATCAGATCTTGATCCCCTGCGCCATCAGA
TCCTTGGCGGCAAGAAAGCCATCCAGTTTACTTTGCAGGGCTTCCCAACCTTACCAGAGGGCGCCCCAGC
TGGCAATTCCGACGTCTAAGAAACCATTAGCTAGTCCTGTTCTAGCTAGCTAGACATGCAACCACCGGTC
GCTTGGACTCCTGTTGATATCCCCCCGGGGGGAACATAGCATTTTTATCCATAAGATTAGCGGATCTAAC
CTTTACAATTGTGAGCGCTCACAATTATGATAGATTCAATTGTGAGCGGATAACAATTTCACACAGACCT
AGGCTTGAGAAAATCTAGAAATAATTTTGTTTAACTTTAAGAAGGAGCACCTGCCATGGTTTCCAAGGGC
GAGGAGGATAACATGGCTATCATTAAAGAGTTCATGCGCTTCAAAGTTCACATGGAGGGTTCTGTTAACG
GTCACGAGTTCGAGATCGAAGGCGAAGGCGAGGGCCGTCCGTATGAAGGCACCCAGACCGCCAAACTGAA
AGTGACTAAAGGCGGCCCGCTGCCTTTTGCGTGGGACATCCTGAGCCCGCAATTTATGTACGGTTCTAAA
GCGTATGTTAAACACCCAGCGGATATCCCGGACTATCTGAAGCTGTCTTTTCCGGAAGGTTTCAAGTGGG
AACGCGTAATGAATTTTGAAGATGGTGGTGTCGTGACCGTCACTCAGGACTCCTCCCTGCAGGATGGCGA
GTTCATCTATAAAGTTAAACTGCGTGGTACTAATTTTCCATCTGATGGCCCGGTGAT
